>Addgene plasmid #231266 | pAVEC0_C-mScarletI | addgene full sequence | sequence record 461052 | Addgene NGS Result
TTGAGATCCTTTTTTTCTGCGCGTAATCTGCTGCTTGCAAACAAAAAAACCACCGCTACCAGCGGTGGTT
TGTTTGCCGGATCAAGAGCTACCAACTCTTTTTCCGAAGGTAACTGGCTTCAGCAGAGCGCAGATACCAA
ATACTGTTCTTCTAGTGTAGCCGTAGTTAGGCCACCACTTCAAGAACTCTGTAGCACCGCCTACATACCT
CGCTCTGCTAATCCTGTTACCAGTGGCTGCTGCCAGTGGCGATAAGTCGTGTCTTACCGGGTTGGACTCA
AGACGATAGTTACCGGATAAGGCGCAGCGGTCGGGCTGAACGGGGGGTTCGTGCACACAGCCCAGCTTGG
AGCGAACGACCTACACCGAACTGAGATACCTACAGCGTGAGCTATGAGAAAGCGCCACGCTTCCCGAAGG
GAGAAAGGCGGACAGGTATCCGGTAAGCGGCAGGGTCGGAACAGGAGAGCGCACGAGGGAGCTTCCAGGG
GGAAACGCCTGGTATCTTTATAGTCCTGTCGGGTTTCGCCACCTCTGACTTGAGCGTCGATTTTTGTGAT
GCTCGTCAGGGGGGCGGAGCCTATGGAAAAACGCCAGCAACGCGGCCTTTTTACGGTTCCTGGCCTTTTG
CTGGCCTTTTGCTCACATGTTCTTTCCTGCGTTATCCCCTGATTCTGTGGATAACCGTATTACCGCCTTT
GAGTGACTGAAGAACCGAGCGCCGCCGTCTAAAAAGGTGATGTGTATTTGAGTAAAACAGCTTGCGTCAT
GCGGTCGCTGCGTATATGATGCGATGAGTAAATAAACAAATACGCAAGGGGAACGCATGAAGGTTATCGC
TGTACTTAACCAGAAAGGCGGGTCAGGCAAGACGACCATCGCAACCCATCTAGCCCGCGCCCTGCAACTC
GCCGGGGCCGATGTTCTGTTAGTCGATTCCGATCCCCAGGGCAGTGCCCGCGATTGGGCGGCCGTGCGGG
AAGATCAACCGCTAACCGTTGTCGGCATCGACCGCCCGACGATTGACCGCGACGTGAAGGCCATCGGCCG
GCGCGACTTCGTAGTGATCGACGGAGCGCCCCAGGCGGCGGACTTGGCTGTGTCCGCGATCAAGGCAGCC
GACTTCGTGCTGATTCCGGTGCAGCCAAGCCCTTACGACATATGGGCCACCGCCGACCTGGTGGAGCTGG
TTAAGCAGCGCATTGAGGTCACGGATGGAAGGCTACAAGCGGCCTTTGTCGTGTCGCGGGCGATCAAAGG
CACGCGCATCGGCGGTGAGGTTGCCGAGGCGCTGGCCGGGTACGAGCTGCCCATTCTTGAGTCCCGTATC
ACGCAGCGCGTGAGCTACCCAGGCACTGCCGCCGCCGGCACAACCGTTCTTGAATCAGAACCCGAGGGCG
ACGCTGCCCGCGAGGTCCAGGCGCTGGCCGCTGAAATTAAATCAAAACTCATTTGAGTTAATGAGGTAAA
GAGAAAATGAGCAAAAGCACAAACACGCTAAGTGCCGGCCGTCCGAGCGCACGCAGCAGCAAGGCTGCAA
CGTTGGCCAGCCTGGCAGACACGCCAGCCATGAAGCGGGTCAACTTTCAGTTGCCGGCGGAGGATCACAC
CAAGCTGAAGATGTACGCGGTACGCCAAGGCAAGACCATTACCGAGCTGCTATCTGAATACATCGCGCAG
CTACCAGAGTAAATGAGCAAATGAATAAATGAGTAGATGAATTTTAGCGGCTAAAGGAGGCGGCATGGAA
AATCAAGAACAACCAGGCACCGACGCCGTGGAATGCCCCATGTGTGGAGGAACGGGCGGTTGGCCAGGCG
TAAGCGGCTGGGTTGCCTGCCGGCCCTGCAATGGCACTGGAACCCCCAAGCCCGAGGAATCGGCGTGAGC
GGTCGCAAACCATCCGGCCCGGTACAAATCGGCGCGGCGCTGGGTGATGACCTGGTGGAGAAGTTGAAGG
CCGCGCAGGCCGCCCAGCGGCAACGCATCGAGGCAGAAGCACGCCCCGGTGAATCGTGGCAAGCGGCCGC
TGATCGAATCCGCAAAGAATCCCGGCAACCGCCGGCAGCCGGTGCGCCGTCGATTAGGAAGCCGCCCAAG
GGCGACGAGCAACCAGATTTTTTCGTTCCGATGCTCTATGACGTGGGCACCCGCGATAGTCGCAGCATCA
TGGACGTGGCCGTTTTCCGTCTGTCGAAGCGTGACCGACGAGCTGGCGAGGTGATCCGCTACGAGCTTCC
AGACGGGCACGTAGAGGTTTCCGCAGGGCCGGCCGGCATGGCCAGTGTGTGGGATTACGACCTGGTACTG
ATGGCGGTTTCCCATCTAACCGAATCCATGAACCGATACCGGGAAGGGAAGGGAGACAAGCCCGGCCGCG
TGTTCCGTCCACACGTTGCGGACGTACTCAAGTTCTGCCGGCGAGCCGATGGCGGAAAGCAGAAAGACGA
CCTGGTAGAAACCTGCATTCGGTTAAACACCACGCACGTTGCCATGCAGCGTACGAAGAAGGCCAAGAAC
GGCCGCCTGGTGACGGTATCCGAGGGTGAAGCCTTGATTAGCCGCTACAAGATCGTAAAGAGCGAAACCG
GGCGGCCGGAGTACATCGAGATCGAGCTAGCTGATTGGATGTACCGCGAGATCACAGAAGGCAAGAACCC
GGACGTGCTGACGGTTCACCCCGATTACTTTTTGATCGATCCCGGCATCGGCCGTTTTCTCTACCGCCTG
GCACGCCGCGCCGCAGGCAAGGCAGAAGCCAGATGGTTGTTCAAGACGATCTACGAACGCAGTGGCAGCG
CCGGAGAGTTCAAGAAGTTCTGTTTCACCGTGCGCAAGCTGATCGGGTCAAATGACCTGCCGGAGTACGA
TTTGAAGGAGGAGGCGGGGCAGGCTGGCCCGATCCTAGTCATGCGCTACCGCAACCTGATCGAGGGCGAA
GCATCCGCCGGTTCCTAATGTACGGAGCAGATGCTAGGGCAAATTGCCCTAGCAGGGGAAAAAGGTCGAA
AAGGTCTCTTTCCTGTGGATAGCACGTACATTGGGAACCCAAAGCCGTACATTGGGAACCGGAACCCGTA
CATTGGGAACCCAAAGCCGTACATTGGGAACCGGTCACACATGTAAGTGACTGATATAAAAGAGAAAAAA
GGCGATTTTTCCGCCTAAAACTCTTTAAAACTTATTAAAACTCTTAAAACCCGCCTGGCCTGTGCATAAC
TGTCTGGCCAGCGCACAGCCGAAGAGCTGCAAAAAGCGCCTACCCTTCGGTCGCTGCGCTCCCTACGCCC
CGCCGCTTCGCGTCGGCCTATCGCGGCCGCTGGCCGCTCAAAAATGGCTGGCCTACGGCCAGGCAATCTA
CCAGCGCGCGGACAAGCTAGGATTGGCAGGATATATTCAGTTGTAAATGCGAGCTGTTGGCTGGCTGGTG
GCAGGATATATTCAGTTGTAAATAAATTGACGCTTAGACAACTTAATAACACATTGCGGACGTTTTTAAT
GTACTGAATTAACGCCGAATTAATTCGAGCTCTCTAGAATCGTCGACTCGAGACTAGAGCCAAGCTGATC
TCCTTTGCCCCGGAGATCACCATGGACGACTTTCTCTATCTCTACGATCTAGGAAGAAAGTTCGACGGAG
AAGGTGACGATACCATGTTCACCACCGATAATGAGAAGATTAGCCTCTTCAATTTCAGAAAGAATGCTGA
CCCACAGATGGTTAGAGAGGCTTACGCGGCAGGTCTCATCAAGACGATCTACCCGAGTAATAATCTCCAG
GAGATCAAATACCTTCCCAAGAAGGTTAAAGATGCAGTCAAAAGATTCAGGACTAACTGCATCAAGAACA
CAGAGAAAGATATATTTCTCAAGATCAGAAGTACTATTCCAGTATGGACGATTCAAGGCTTGCTTCATAA
ACCAAGGCAAGTAATAGAGATTGGAGTCTCTAAGAAAGTAGTTCCTACTGAATCAAAGGCCATGGAGTCA
AAAATTCAGATCGAGGATCTAACAGAACTCGCCGTGAAGACTGGCGAACAGTTCATACAGAGTCTTTTAC
GACTCAATGACAAGAAGAAAATCTTCGTCAACATGGTGGAGCACGACACTCTCGTCTACTCCAAGAATAT
CAAAGATACAGTCTCAGAAGACCAAAGGGCTATTGAGACTTTTCAACAAAGGGTAATATCGGGAAACCTC
CTCGGATTCCATTGCCCAGCTATCTGTCACTTCATCAAAAGGACAGTAGAAAAGGAAGGTGGCACCTACA
AATGCCATCATTGCGATAAAGGAAAGGCTATCGTTCAAGATGCCTCTGCCGACAGTGGTCCCAAAGATGG
ACCCCCACCCACGAGGAGCATCGTGGAAAAAGAAGACGTTCCAACCACGTCTTCAAAGCAAGTGGATTGA
TGTGATATCTCCACTGACGTAAGGGATGACGCACAATCCCACTATCCTTCGCAATGAGACTTTTCAACAA
AGGGTAATATCGGGAAACCTCCTCGGATTCCATTGCCCAGCTATCTGTCACTTCATCAAAAGGACAGTAG
AAAAGGAAGGTGGCACCTACAAATGCCATCATTGCGATAAAGGAAAGGCTATCGTTCAAGATGCCTCTGC
CGACAGTGGTCCCAAAGATGGACCCCCACCCACGAGGAGCATCGTGGAAAAAGAAGACGTTCCAACCACG
TCTTCAAAGCAAGTGGATTGATGTGATATCTCCACTGACGTAAGGGATGACGCACAATCCCACTATCCTT
CGCAAGACCCTTCCTCTATATAAGGAAGTTCATTTCATTTGGAGAGAGGCCTATTTTTACAACAATTACC
AACAACAACAAACAACAAACAACATTACAATTACTATTTACAATTACAGGCCTCCCGGGTCAGGAAGCGA
AACACCAGGAACATCAGAAAGTGCAACACCAGAATCTGGATCCGGCTCTGAAACTCCTGGTACTAGTGAA
TCGGCTACCCCTGAATCAGGGTCCTCTGTTAGTAAAGGAGAGGCAGTTATTAAGGAGTTTATGAGGTTCA
AGGTTCATATGGAGGGATCGATGAACGGTCATGAGTTCGAGATTGAGGGTGAAGGAGAAGGAAGACCTTA
CGAAGGAACCCAGACTGCTAAGTTGAAGGTTACTAAGGGCGGTCCTCTTCCTTTCTCATGGGACATTCTT
TCACCTCAGTTCATGTACGGTTCAAGAGCTTTCATCAAGCATCCTGCTGACATCCCTGACTACTACAAGC
AGTCTTTCCCTGAGGGTTTCAAATGGGAGAGAGTGATGAACTTCGAAGACGGTGGAGCTGTGACTGTGAC
TCAGGACACTTCTCTTGAAGATGGAACTCTTATCTACAAAGTGAAGCTCAGAGGAACAAACTTCCCTCCT
GATGGACCTGTTATGCAGAAGAAGACAATGGGTTGGGAAGCTTCTACTGAACGTCTCTACCCTGAAGATG
GTGTTCTCAAGGGTGATATTAAGATGGCTCTTCGTCTTAAGGATGGTGGTCGTTACCTTGCTGATTTCAA
GACTACTTACAAGGCTAAGAAACCTGTTCAGATGCCTGGTGCTTACAACGTTGATAGGAAGCTTGATATT
ACTTCTCACAACGAGGATTACACTGTTGTTGAGCAGTACGAGAGGTCTGAGGGACGTCACTCTACTGGAG
GAATGGATGAGCTCTACAAGTGAGGGTCCTCTGTCCTGATCACGGCCATGCTAGAGTCCGCAAAAATCAC
CAGTCTCTCTCTACAAATCTATCTCTCTCTATTTTTCTCCAGAATAATGTGTGAGTAGTTCCCAGATAAG
GGAATTAGGGTTCTTATAGGGTTTCGCTCATGTGTTGAGCATATAAGAAACCCTTAGTATGTATTTGTAT
TTGTAAAATACTTCTATCAATAAAATTTCTAATTCCTAAAACCAAAATCCAGTGACCTGGTAACCTGGCA
GGATATATGCGGTTGTAATTTTGGCAGGATATATGCGGTTGTAATTCATTTTTATTGTCTAAATTTCTGT
ATTTGTTTGTTTGCAATTAGATCCACGTTGTGTCTCAAAATCTCTGATGTTACATTGCACAAGATAAAAA
TATATCATCATGAACAATAAAACTGTCTGCTTACATAAACAGTAATACAAGGGGTGTTATGAGCCATATT
CAACGGGAAACGTCGAGGCCGCGATTAAATTCCAACATGGATGCTGATTTATATGGGTATAAATGGGCTC
GCGATAATGTCGGGCAATCAGGTGCGACAATCTATCGCTTGTATGGGAAGCCCGATGCGCCAGAGTTGTT
TCTGAAACATGGCAAAGGTAGCGTTGCCAATGATGTTACAGATGAGATGGTCAGACTAAACTGGCTGACG
GAATTTATGCCTCTTCCGACCATCAAGCATTTTATCCGTACTCCTGATGATGCATGGTTACTCACCACTG
CGATCCCCGGAAAAACAGCATTCCAGGTATTAGAAGAATATCCTGATTCAGGTGAAAATATTGTTGATGC
GCTGGCAGTGTTCCTGCGCCGGTTGCATTCGATTCCTGTTTGTAATTGTCCTTTTAACAGCGATCGCGTA
TTTCGTCTCGCTCAGGCGCAATCACGAATGAATAACGGTTTGGTTGATGCGAGTGATTTTGATGACGAGC
GTAATGGCTGGCCTGTTGAACAAGTCTGGAAAGAAATGCATAAACTTTTGCCATTCTCACCGGATTCAGT
CGTCACTCATGGTGATTTCTCACTTGATAACCTTATTTTTGACGAGGGGAAATTAATAGGTTGTATTGAT
GTTGGACGAGTCGGAATCGCAGACCGATACCAGGATCTTGCCATCCTATGGAACTGCCTCGGTGAGTTTT
CTCCTTCATTACAGAAACGGCTTTTTCAAAAATATGGTATTGATAATCCTGATATGAATAAATTGCAGTT
TCATTTGATGCTCGATGAGTTTTTCTAATCAGAATTGGTTAATTGGTTGTAACACTGGCAGAGCATTACG
CTGACTTGACGGGACGGCGCAAGCTCATGACCAAAATCCCTTAACGTGAGTTACGCGTCGTTCCACTGAG
CGTCAGACCCCGTAGAAAAGATCAAAGGATCTTC
Features (pLannotate 1.2.2; 12 found; start..end, strand, type, name):
      1..589     +  rep_origin     ori: high-copy-number ColE1/pMB1/pBR322/pUC origin of replication
    827..1456    +  CDS            pVS1 StaA: stability protein from the Pseudomonas plasmid pVS1 (Heeb et al., 2000)
   1885..2958    +  CDS            pVS1 RepA: replication protein from the Pseudomonas plasmid pVS1 (Heeb et al., 2000)
   3024..3218    +  rep_origin     pVS1 oriV: origin of replication for the Pseudomonas plasmid pVS1 (Heeb et al., 2000)
   3385..3408    +  misc_feature   LB T-DNA repeat: left border repeat from octopine Ach5 T-DNA
   3430..3453    +  misc_feature   LB T-DNA repeat: left border repeat from octopine Ach5 T-DNA
   4164..4464    +  promoter       CaMV 35S promoter (fragment): strong constitutive promoter from cauliflower mosaic virus
   4465..4806    +  promoter       CaMV 35S promoter: strong constitutive promoter from cauliflower mosaic virus
   4822..4877    +  misc_feature   TMV Ω: translational enhancer from the tobacco mosaic virus 5'-leader sequence (Gallie et al., 1988)
   4998..5690    +  CDS            mScarlet-I: mScarlet-I is a basic (constitutively fluorescent) red fluorescent protein published in 2016, derived from synthetic construct. It is reported to be a rapidly-maturing monomer with moderate acid sensitivity.
   5774..5933    +  polyA_signal   CaMV poly(A) signal (fragment): cauliflower mosaic virus polyadenylation signal
   6149..6958    +  CDS            KanR: aminoglycoside phosphotransferase; aph(3')-Ia; confers resistance to kanamycin in bacteria or G418 (Geneticin®) in eukaryotes
