[The description below was written by a language model from this plasmid's Addgene catalogue record and pLannotate feature annotations shown in this document.]
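Description:
pAVEC0_C-mScarletI is an empty binary vector for plant expression, designed so that a gene of interest can be inserted and expressed as a fusion carrying the red fluorescent protein mScarlet-I at its C terminus. According to the record, the backbone was assembled from fragments of pENTR, pEG103 and NPTII, and no gene occupies the primary cloning locus. The sequenced plasmid is about 7.1 kb. It carries two replication systems typical of compact binary vectors. A high-copy ColE1/pUC-type origin supports propagation in E. coli. The pVS1 module (oriV, the RepA replication protein and the StaA stability protein) supports stable maintenance in Agrobacterium. Bacterial selection is by kanamycin, conferred by an aph(3')-Ia aminoglycoside phosphotransferase gene.

The expression cassette is driven by a CaMV 35S promoter preceded by an additional 35S fragment, an arrangement consistent with a duplicated-enhancer 35S promoter. This is followed by the TMV Ω leader, which enhances translation. A short unannotated gap lies between Ω and the mScarlet-I coding sequence and is presumably where an open reading frame is inserted in frame, although the record does not describe the cloning site or method. A CaMV polyadenylation signal terminates the transcript.

Two tandem left-border T-DNA repeats are annotated upstream of the cassette. No right border and no plant selectable marker cassette were detected by the automated annotation, so these cannot be confirmed from the table. The roughly 700 bp between the left borders and the promoter is also unannotated. The vector is intended for Agrobacterium-mediated expression of fluorescently tagged proteins in plants, for example to examine subcellular localisation.
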