Addgene plasmid #231266: pAVEC0_C-mScarletI
Purpose: (Empty Backbone) For expressing fusion proteins with C terminally tagged mScarletI in plants
Depositing lab: Jacob Brunkard. Depositing organization: University of Wisconsin, Madison. Publication: Seamless, modular binary vectors for plant cell and molecular biology. Greenhalgh R, Horner W, Klimpel KA, Chatterjee S, Scarpin MR, Brunkard JO. Plant Biotechnol J. 2025 Jun 26. doi: 10.1111/pbi.70233. PubMed 40574375.
Backbone
  Vector backbone: Backbone assembled from fragments of pENTR, pEG103, and NPTII
  Vector type: Plant Expression
  Tag / fusion protein: mScarletI (C terminal on insert)
Growth in bacteria
  Bacterial resistance: Kanamycin, 50 μg/mL
  Growth temperature: 37°C
  Growth strain: DH5alpha
  Copy number: Unknown
Gene/Insert
  Gene/Insert name: None
  Mutation: N/A
  Tag / fusion protein: mScarletI (C terminal on insert)
Terms and licenses: Academic/Nonprofit Terms; Industry Terms: Not Available to Industry
Depositor comments: No gene inserted in primary locus, this is a vector backbone.
How to cite: pAVEC0_C-mScarletI was a gift from Jacob Brunkard (Addgene plasmid # 231266 ; http://n2t.net/addgene:231266 ; RRID:Addgene_231266)
